Addgene plasmid #63474: pFusB2-5
Purpose: Encodes RVD positions 13-14 in TALEN assembly
Depositing lab: Stephen Ekker. Depositing organization: Mayo Foundation for Medical Education and Research. Publication: FusX: A rapid one-step TALE assembly system for genome science. Ma AC, McNulty MS, Tanya PL, Jarryd CM, Martinez-Galvez G, Argue DP, Lee HB, Urban MD, Bullard CE, Blackburn PR, Man TK, Clark KJ, Ekker SC. Hum Gene Ther. 2016 Jun;27(6):451-63. doi: 10.1089/hum.2015.172 PubMed 26854857.
Backbone
  Vector backbone: FusB2
  Backbone size w/o insert (bp): 2988
  Vector type: TALEN
Growth in bacteria
  Bacterial resistance: Spectinomycin, 50 μg/mL
  Growth temperature: 37°C
  Growth strain: DH5alpha
  Copy number: High Copy
Gene/Insert
  Gene/Insert name: HD NI (alt name: B2_CA)
  Species: Synthetic
  Mutation: none
  Cloning method: Restriction Enzyme; 5′ cloning site BsaI (destroyed during cloning); 3′ cloning site BsaI (destroyed during cloning)
  Sequencing primers: 5′ pCR8_F1; 3′ pCR8_R1
Terms and licenses: Academic/Nonprofit Terms; Industry Terms: Not Available to Industry
How to cite: pFusB2-5 was a gift from Stephen Ekker (Addgene plasmid # 63474 ; http://n2t.net/addgene:63474 ; RRID:Addgene_63474)
