[The description below was written by a language model from this plasmid's Addgene catalogue record.]
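Description:
pFusB2-5 is a bacterial library plasmid from the FusX system, a rapid one-step method for assembling TALE repeat arrays used in TALENs and related genome-engineering reagents. It is built on the FusB2 backbone (about 3 kb without the insert), is maintained at high copy in standard E. coli cloning strains, and is selected with spectinomycin. The origin of replication and other backbone features are not listed in the record, and no feature table is provided. The sequencing primers named for pCR8 hint at a pCR8-type backbone, but the record does not confirm this.

The insert is a short synthetic fragment encoding two consecutive TALE repeats whose repeat-variable diresidues (RVDs) are HD followed by NI. Under the standard TALE recognition code, HD specifies cytosine and NI specifies adenine, which matches the alternative name B2_CA. According to the record, this dimer occupies RVD positions 13–14 of the final array. The module was cloned through BsaI sites that were destroyed in the process. BsaI is a type IIS enzyme that underlies Golden Gate-style cloning, in which cleavage outside the recognition site produces custom overhangs that let multiple fragments ligate in a defined order.

The plasmid carries no expression cassette described in the record and is not a functional nuclease on its own. It serves as one interchangeable building block: a user picks the FusB2 library member matching the target bases at positions 13–14 and combines it with modules covering the other positions and a receiver vector to generate a complete TALE DNA-binding domain for a chosen genomic target.
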