>Addgene plasmid #63474 | pFusB2-5 | depositor partial sequence | sequence record 105466 | pFUSB2_CA
AGTCTTAAGCGTCTCATGGCCTGACCCCGGACCAAGTGGTGGCTATCGCCAGCCACGATGGCGGCAAGCA
AGCGCTCGAAACGGTGCAGCGGCTGTTGCCGGTGCTGTGCCAGGACCATGGCCTGACCCCGGACCAAGTG
GTGGCTATCGCCAGCAACATTGGCGGCAAGCAAGCGCTCGAAACGGTGCAGCGGCTGTTGCCGGTGCTGT
GCCAGGACCATGGCCTGACCCCGGACCAAGTGGTGGCTATCGAGACGTC
