>Addgene plasmid #63474 | pFusB2-5 | depositor partial sequence | sequence record 105467 | FusB2
CGTCTCATGGCCTGACCCCGGACCAAGTGGTGGCTATCGAGACCGGCGCCGCTACAGGGCGCGTCCCATT
CGCCATTCAGGCTGCGCAACTGTTGGGAAGGGCGATCGGTGCGGGCCTCTTCGCTATTACGCCAGCTGGC
GAAAGGGGGATGTGCTGCAAGGCGATTAAGTTGGGTAACGCCAGGGTTTTCCCAGTCACGACGTTGTAAA
ACGACGGCCAGTGAGCGCGCGTAATACGACTCACTATAGGGCGAATTGGGTACCGGGCCCCCCCTCGAGG
TCCTCCAGCTTTTGTTCCCTTTAGTGAGGGTTAATTGCGCGCTTGGCGTAATCATGGTCATAGCTGTTTC
CTGTGTGAAATTGTTATCCGCTCACAATTCCACACAACATACGAGCCGGAAGCATAAAGTGTAAAGCCTG
GGGTGCCTAATGAGTGAGCTAACTCACATTAATTGCGTTGCGCTCACTGCCCGCTTTCCACCGGTGGTCT
CAGGACCATGGCCTGACCCCGGACCAAGTGGTGGCTATCGAGACGTCTAGACCAGCCAGGACAGAAATGC
CTCGACTTCGCTGCTACCCAAGGTTGCCGGGTGACGCACACCGTGGAAACGGATGAAGGCACGAACCCAG
TGGACATAAGCCTGTTCGGTTCGTAAGCTGTAATGCAAGTAGCGTATGCGCTCACGCAACTGGTCCAGAA
CCTTGACCGAACGCAGCGGTGGTAACGGCGCAGTGGCGGTTTTCATGGCTTGTTATGACTGTTTTTTTGG
GGTACAGTCTATGCCTCGGGCATCCAAGCAGCAAGCGCGTTACGCCGTGGGTCGATGTTTGATGTTATGG
AGCAGCAACGATGTTACGCAGCAGGGCAGTCGCCCTAAAACAAAGTTAAACATTATGAGGGAAGCGGTGA
TCGCCGAAGTATCGACTCAACTATCAGAGGTAGTTGGCGTCATCGAGCGCCATCTCGAACCGACGTTGCT
GGCCGTACATTTGTACGGCTCCGCAGTGGATGGCGGCCTGAAGCCACACAGTGATATTGATTTGCTGGTT
ACGGTGACCGTAAGGCTTGATGAAACAACGCGGCGAGCTTTGATCAACGACCTTTTGGAAACTTCGGCTT
CCCCTGGAGAGAGCGAGATTCTCCGCGCTGTAGAAGTCACCATTGTTGTGCACGACGACATCATTCCGTG
GCGTTATCCAGCTAAGCGCGAACTGCAATTTGGAGAATGGCAGCGCAATGACATTCTTGCAGGTATCTTC
GAGCCAGCCACGATCGACATTGATCTGGCTATCTTGCTGACAAAAGCAAGAGAACATAGCGTTGCCTTGG
TAGGTCCAGCGGCGGAGGAACTCTTTGATCCGGTTCCTGAACAGGATCTATTTGAGGCGCTAAATGAAAC
CTTAACGCTATGGAACTCGCCGCCCGACTGGGCTGGCGATGAGCGAAATGTAGTGCTTACGTTGTCCCGC
ATTTGGTACAGCGCAGTAACCGGCAAAATCGCGCCGAAGGATGTCGCTGCCGACTGGGCAATGGAGCGCC
TGCCGGCCCAGTATCAGCCCGTCATACTTGAAGCTAGACAGGCTTATCTTGGACAAGAAGAAGATCGCTT
GGCCTCGCGCGCAGATCAGTTGGAAGAATTTGTCCACTACGTGAAAGGCGAGATCACCAAGGTAGTCGGC
AAATAACCCTCGAGCCACCCATGACCAAAATCCCTTAACGTGAGTTACGCGTCGTTCCACTGAGCGTCAG
ACCCCGTAGAAAAGATCAAAGGATCTTCTTGAGATCCTTTTTTTCTGCGCGTAATCTGCTGCTTGCAAAC
AAAAAAACCACCGCTACCAGCGGTGGTTTGTTTGCCGGATCAAGAGCTACCAACTCTTTTTCCGAAGGTA
ACTGGCTTCAGCAGAGCGCAGATACCAAATACTGTCCTTCTAGTGTAGCCGTAGTTAGGCCACCACTTCA
AGAACTCTGTAGCACCGCCTACATACCTCGCTCTGCTAATCCTGTTACCAGTGGCTGCTGCCAGTGGCGA
TAAGTCGTGTCTTACCGGGTTGGACTCAAGACGATAGTTACCGGATAAGGCGCAGCGGTCGGGCTGAACG
GGGGGTTCGTGCACACAGCCCAGCTTGGAGCGAACGACCTACACCGAACTGAGATACCTACAGCGTGAGC
ATTGAGAAAGCGCCACGCTTCCCGAAGGGAGAAAGGCGGACAGGTATCCGGTAAGCGGCAGGGTCGGAAC
AGGAGAGCGCACGAGGGAGCTTCCAGGGGGAAACGCCTGGTATCTTTATAGTCCTGTCGGGTTTCGCCAC
CTCTGACTTGAGCGTCGATTTTTGTGATGCTCGTCAGGGGGGCGGAGCCTATGGAAAAACGCCAGCAACG
CGGCCTTTTTACGGTTCCTGGCCTTTTGCTGGCCTTTTGCTCACATGTTCTTTCCTGCGTTATCCCCTGA
TTCTGTGGATAACCGTATTACCGCCTTTGAGTGAGCTGATACCGCTCGCCGCAGCCGAACGACCGAGCGC
AGCGAGTCAGTGAGCGAGGAAGCGGAAGAGCGCCCAATACGCAAACCGCCTCTCCCCGCGCGTTGGCCGA
TTCATTAATGCAGCTGGCACGACAGGTTTCCCGACTGGAAAGCGGGCAGTGAGCGCAACGCAATTAATAC
GCGTACCGCTAGCCAGGAAGAGTTTGTAGAAACGCAAAAAGGCCATCCGTCAGGATGGCCTTCTGCTTAG
TTTGATGCCTGGCAGTTTATGGCGGGCGTCCTGCCCGCCACCCTCCGGGCCGTTGCTTCACAACGTTCAA
ATCCGCTCCCGGCGGATTTGTCCTACTCAGGAGAGCGTTCACCGACAAACAACAGATAAAACGAAAGGCC
CAGTCTTCCGACTGAGCCTTTCGTTTTATTTGATGCCTGGCAGTTCCCTACTCTCGCGTTAACGCTAGCA
TGGATGTTTTCCCAGTCACGACGTTGTAAAACGACGGCCAGTCTTAAG
