>Addgene plasmid #63474 | pFusB2-5 | addgene partial sequence | sequence record 116099 | pCR8_R1 5'-cgaaccgaacaggcttatgt-3'
GGTGTGCGTCACCCGGCAACCTTGGGTAGCAGCGAAGTCGAGGCATTTCTGTCCTGGCTGGTCTAGACGT
CTCGATAGCCACCACTTGGTCCGGGGTCAGGCCATGGTCCTGGCACAGCACCGGCAACAGCCGCTGCACC
GTTTCGAGCGCTTGCTTGCCGCCAATGTTGCTGGCGATAGCCACCACTTGGTCCGGGGTCAGGCCATGGT
CCTGGCACAGCACCGGCAACAGCCGCTGCACCGTTTCGAGCGCTTGCTTGCCGCCATCGTGGCTGGCGAT
AGCCACCACTTGGTCCGGGGTCAGGCCATGAGACGCTTAAGACTGGCCGTCGTTTTACAACGTCGTGACT
GGGAAAACATCCATGCTAGCGTTAACGCGAGAGTAGGGAACTGCCAGGCATCAAATAAAACGAAAGGCTC
AGTCGGAAGACTGGGCCTTTCGTTTTATCTGTTGTTTGTCGGTGAACGCTCTCCTGAGTAGGACAAATCC
GCCGGGAGCGGATTTGAACGTTGTGAAGCAACGGCCCGGAGGGTGGCGGGCAGGACGCCCGCCATAAACT
GCCAGGCATCAAACTAAGCA
